Addgene plasmid #242703: pLenti-shATF4 #2
Purpose: shRNA knockdown human ATF4 gene
Depositing lab: Xingguo Zhu. Depositing organization: Augusta University.
Backbone
  Vector backbone: pLKO.1
  Vector type: Lentiviral
  Selectable markers: Puromycin
Growth in bacteria
  Bacterial resistance: Ampicillin, 100 μg/mL
  Growth temperature: 37°C
  Growth strain: NEB Stable
  Copy number: High Copy
Gene/Insert
  Gene/Insert name: ATF4
  gRNA/shRNA sequence: GCCAAGCACTTCAAACCTCAT
  Species: H. sapiens (human)
  Insert size (bp): 58
  Entrez Gene: ATF4 (a.k.a. CREB-2, CREB2, TAXREB67, TXREB)
  Cloning method: Restriction Enzyme; 5′ cloning site AgeI (destroyed during cloning); 3′ cloning site EcoRI (not destroyed)
  Sequencing primers: 5′ common; 3′ common
Terms and licenses: Academic/Nonprofit Terms; Industry Terms: Not Available to Industry
How to cite: pLenti-shATF4 #2 was a gift from Xingguo Zhu (Addgene plasmid # 242703 ; http://n2t.net/addgene:242703 ; RRID:Addgene_242703)
