[The description below was written by a language model from this plasmid's Addgene catalogue record and pLannotate feature annotations shown in this document.]
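Description:
pLenti-shATF4 #2 is a lentiviral shRNA vector built on the pLKO.1 backbone and designed to knock down the human ATF4 gene (also known as CREB-2), which encodes a stress-responsive transcription factor. The 58 bp hairpin insert was cloned between the AgeI and EcoRI sites, with AgeI destroyed in the process. It sits downstream of the human U6 promoter, an RNA polymerase III promoter suited to expressing short hairpin transcripts that the cell processes into siRNA. The "#2" in the name suggests it is one of several hairpins against the same gene, though the record does not describe the others.

The full sequenced plasmid is about 7.1 kb. Its viral portion follows a third-generation, self-inactivating layout. An RSV promoter fused to a truncated HIV-1 5' LTR drives genomic RNA production in packaging cells without Tat. It is followed by the Ψ packaging signal with a gag fragment, the Rev response element for nuclear export of the unspliced genome, the U6-shRNA cassette, and a cPPT/CTS element that aids nuclear import in transduced cells. Next comes an hPGK promoter driving puromycin N-acetyltransferase for selection of transduced mammalian cells. The cassette ends in a ΔU3 3' LTR that inactivates the LTR promoter after integration. An SV40 poly(A) signal and SV40 origin lie outside the LTRs.

In bacteria the plasmid is maintained at high copy through a ColE1/pUC-type origin and selected with ampicillin via β-lactamase. An f1 origin and remnants of lac and T7/T3 elements are carried over from the parental backbone. The construct would be co-transfected with packaging and envelope plasmids to produce virus for stable ATF4 knockdown in human cells.
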