Features (pLannotate 1.2.2; 25 found; start..end, strand, type, name):
    529..1128    +  CDS            PuroR: puromycin N-acetyltransferase; pac from Streptomyces alboniger; confers resistance to puromycin
   1171..1254    +  CDS            nef (fragment): NEF_HV1Z2 - Experimental evidence at protein level: Swiss-Prot protein existence level 1. Extracellular Nef protein targets CD4(+) T-lymphocytes for apoptosis by interacting with CXCR4 surface receptors. From Human immunodeficiency virus type 1 group M subtype D (isolate Z2/CDC-Z34) (HIV-1).
   1256..1489    +  LTR            3' LTR (ΔU3): self-inactivating 3' long terminal repeat (LTR) from HIV-1
   1561..1682    +  polyA_signal   SV40 poly(A) signal: SV40 polyadenylation signal
   1722..1857    +  rep_origin     SV40 ori: SV40 origin of replication
   1878..1896    -  promoter       T7 promoter: promoter for bacteriophage T7 RNA polymerase
   1904..2059    +  CDS            lacZα (fragment): LacZα fragment of β-galactosidase; lacZ fragment
   2064..2492    +  rep_origin     f1 ori (sequence partly withheld): f1 bacteriophage origin of replication; arrow indicates direction of (+) strand synthesis
   2545..2649    +  promoter       AmpR promoter: bla
   2650..3510    +  CDS            AmpR: β-lactamase; bla; confers resistance to ampicillin, carbenicillin, and related antibiotics
   3681..4269    +  rep_origin     ori: high-copy-number ColE1/pMB1/pBR322/pUC origin of replication
   4452..4544    +  CDS            lacI (fragment): lac repressor; lacI; The lac repressor binds to the lac operator to inhibit transcription in E. coli. This inhibition can be relieved by adding lactose or isopropyl-β-D-thiogalactopyranoside (IPTG).
   4557..4578    +  protein_bind   CAP binding site: CAP binding activates transcription in the presence of cAMP. E. coli catabolite activator protein
   4593..4623    +  promoter       lac promoter: promoter for the E. coli lac operon
   4631..4647    +  protein_bind   lac operator: The lac repressor binds to the lac operator to inhibit transcription in E. coli. This inhibition can be relieved by adding lactose or isopropyl-β-D-thiogalactopyranoside (IPTG). lac repressor encoded by lacI
   4692..4710    +  promoter       T3 promoter: promoter for bacteriophage T3 RNA polymerase
   4738..4964    +  promoter       RSV promoter: Rous sarcoma virus enhancer/promoter
   4965..5145    +  LTR            5' LTR (truncated): truncated 5' long terminal repeat (LTR) from HIV-1
   5192..5317    +  misc_feature   HIV-1 Ψ: packaging signal of human immunodeficiency virus type 1
   5301..5664    +  CDS            HIV-1 gag (fragment): gag protein from human immunodeficiency virus 1; gag
   5810..6043    +  misc_feature   RRE: The Rev response element (RRE) of HIV-1 allows for Rev-dependent mRNA export from the nucleus to the cytoplasm.
   6420..6520    +  CDS            Rev (fragment): human immunodeficiency virus 1 (HIV-1) Rev protein; rev; enhances nuclear export of unspliced and incompletely spliced viral mRNAs
   6570..6810    +  promoter       U6 promoter: RNA polymerase III promoter for human U6 snRNA
   6915..7032    +  misc_feature   cPPT/CTS: central polypurine tract and central termination sequence of HIV-1
   7081..507     +  promoter       hPGK promoter (across the origin): human phosphoglycerate kinase 1 promoter
>Addgene plasmid #242703 | pLenti-shATF4 #2 | addgene full sequence | sequence record 487609 | Addgene NGS Result
TTGGGGTTGCGCCTTTTCCAAGGCAGCCCTGGGTTTGCGCAGGGACGCGGCTGCTCTGGGCGTGGTTCCG
GGAAACGCAGCGGCGCCGACCCTGGGTCTCGCACATTCTTCACGTCCGTTCGCAGCGTCACCCGGATCTT
CGCCGCTACCCTTGTGGGCCCCCCGGCGACGCTTCCTGCTCCGCCCCTAAGTCGGGAAGGTTCCTTGCGG
TTCGCGGCGTGCCGGACGTGACAAACGGAAGCCGCACGTCTCACTAGTACCCTCGCAGACGGACAGCGCC
AGGGAGCAATGGCAGCGCGCCGACCGCGATGGGCTGTGGCCAATAGCGGCTGCTCAGCAGGGCGCGCCGA
GAGCAGCGGCCGGGAAGGGGCGGTGCGGGAGGCGGGGTGTGGGGCGGTAGTGTGGGCCCTGTTCCTGCCC
GCGCGGTGTTCCGCATTCTGCAAGCCTCCGGAGCGCACGTCGGCAGTCGGCTCCCTCGTTGACCGAATCA
CCGACCTCTCTCCCCAGGGGGATCCACCGGAGCTTACCATGACCGAGTACAAGCCCACGGTGCGCCTCGC
CACCCGCGACGACGTCCCCAGGGCCGTACGCACCCTCGCCGCCGCGTTCGCCGACTACCCCGCCACGCGC
CACACCGTCGATCCGGACCGCCACATCGAGCGGGTCACCGAGCTGCAAGAACTCTTCCTCACGCGCGTCG
GGCTCGACATCGGCAAGGTGTGGGTCGCGGACGACGGCGCCGCGGTGGCGGTCTGGACCACGCCGGAGAG
CGTCGAAGCGGGGGCGGTGTTCGCCGAGATCGGCCCGCGCATGGCCGAGTTGAGCGGTTCCCGGCTGGCC
GCGCAGCAACAGATGGAAGGCCTCCTGGCGCCGCACCGGCCCAAGGAGCCCGCGTGGTTCCTGGCCACCG
TCGGCGTCTCGCCCGACCACCAGGGCAAGGGTCTGGGCAGCGCCGTCGTGCTCCCCGGAGTGGAGGCGGC
CGAGCGCGCCGGGGTGCCCGCCTTCCTGGAGACCTCCGCGCCCCGCAACCTCCCCTTCTACGAGCGGCTC
GGCTTCACCGTCACCGCCGACGTCGAGGTGCCCGAAGGACCGCGCACCTGGTGCATGACCCGCAAGCCCG
GTGCCTGACGCCCGCCCCACGACCCGCAGCGCCCGACCGAAAGGAGCGCACGACCCCATGCATCGGTACC
TTTAAGACCAATGACTTACAAGGCAGCTGTAGATCTTAGCCACTTTTTAAAAGAAAAGGGGGGACTGGAA
GGGCTAATTCACTCCCAACGAAGACAAGATCTGCTTTTTGCTTGTACTGGGTCTCTCTGGTTAGACCAGA
TCTGAGCCTGGGAGCTCTCTGGCTAACTAGGGAACCCACTGCTTAAGCCTCAATAAAGCTTGCCTTGAGT
GCTTCAAGTAGTGTGTGCCCGTCTGTTGTGTGACTCTGGTAACTAGAGATCCCTCAGACCCTTTTAGTCA
GTGTGGAAAATCTCTAGCAGTAGTAGTTCATGTCATCTTATTATTCAGTATTTATAACTTGCAAAGAAAT
GAATATCAGAGAGTGAGAGGAACTTGTTTATTGCAGCTTATAATGGTTACAAATAAAGCAATAGCATCAC
AAATTTCACAAATAAAGCATTTTTTTCACTGCATTCTAGTTGTGGTTTGTCCAAACTCATCAATGTATCT
TATCATGTCTGGCTCTAGCTATCCCGCCCCTAACTCCGCCCATCCCGCCCCTAACTCCGCCCAGTTCCGC
CCATTCTCCGCCCCATGGCTGACTAATTTTTTTTATTTATGCAGAGGCCGAGGCCGCCTCGGCCTCTGAG
CTATTCCAGAAGTAGTGAGGAGGCTTTTTTGGAGGCCTAGGGACGTACCCAATTCGCCCTATAGTGAGTC
GTATTACGCGCGCTCACTGGCCGTCGTTTTACAACGTCGTGACTGGGAAAACCCTGGCGTTACCCAACTT
AATCGCCTTGCAGCACATCCCCCTTTCGCCAGCTGGCGTAATAGCGAAGAGGCCCGCACCGATCGCCCTT
CCCAACAGTTGCGCAGCCTGAATGGCGAATGGG
[124 nt withheld, positions 2064-2187]
C
[91 nt withheld, positions 2189-2279]
A
[49 nt withheld, positions 2281-2329]
CCTTTGACGTTGGAGTCCACGTTCTTT
[37 nt withheld, positions 2357-2393]
ACCCTATCTCGGTCTATTCTTTTGATTTATAAGGGATTTTGCCGATTTCGGCCTATTGGTTAAAAAATGA
GCTGATTTAACAAAAATTTAACGCGAATTTTAACAAAATATTAACGCTTACAATTTAGGTGGCACTTTTC
GGGGAAATGTGCGCGGAACCCCTATTTGTTTATTTTTCTAAATACATTCAAATATGTATCCGCTCATGAG
ACAATAACCCTGATAAATGCTTCAATAATATTGAAAAAGGAAGAGTATGAGTATTCAACATTTCCGTGTC
GCCCTTATTCCCTTTTTTGCGGCATTTTGCCTTCCTGTTTTTGCTCACCCAGAAACGCTGGTGAAAGTAA
AAGATGCTGAAGATCAGTTGGGTGCACGAGTGGGTTACATCGAACTGGATCTCAACAGCGGTAAGATCCT
TGAGAGTTTTCGCCCCGAAGAACGTTTTCCAATGATGAGCACTTTTAAAGTTCTGCTATGTGGCGCGGTA
TTATCCCGTATTGACGCCGGGCAAGAGCAACTCGGTCGCCGCATACACTATTCTCAGAATGACTTGGTTG
AGTACTCACCAGTCACAGAAAAGCATCTTACGGATGGCATGACAGTAAGAGAATTATGCAGTGCTGCCAT
AACCATGAGTGATAACACTGCGGCCAACTTACTTCTGACAACGATCGGAGGACCGAAGGAGCTAACCGCT
TTTTTGCACAACATGGGGGATCATGTAACTCGCCTTGATCGTTGGGAACCGGAGCTGAATGAAGCCATAC
CAAACGACGAGCGTGACACCACGATGCCTGTAGCAATGGCAACAACGTTGCGCAAACTATTAACTGGCGA
ACTACTTACTCTAGCTTCCCGGCAACAATTAATAGACTGGATGGAGGCGGATAAAGTTGCAGGACCACTT
CTGCGCTCGGCCCTTCCGGCTGGCTGGTTTATTGCTGATAAATCTGGAGCCGGTGAGCGTGGGTCTCGCG
GTATCATTGCAGCACTGGGGCCAGATGGTAAGCCCTCCCGTATCGTAGTTATCTACACGACGGGGAGTCA
GGCAACTATGGATGAACGAAATAGACAGATCGCTGAGATAGGTGCCTCACTGATTAAGCATTGGTAACTG
TCAGACCAAGTTTACTCATATATACTTTAGATTGATTTAAAACTTCATTTTTAATTTAAAAGGATCTAGG
TGAAGATCCTTTTTGATAATCTCATGACCAAAATCCCTTAACGTGAGTTTTCGTTCCACTGAGCGTCAGA
CCCCGTAGAAAAGATCAAAGGATCTTCTTGAGATCCTTTTTTTCTGCGCGTAATCTGCTGCTTGCAAACA
AAAAAACCACCGCTACCAGCGGTGGTTTGTTTGCCGGATCAAGAGCTACCAACTCTTTTTCCGAAGGTAA
CTGGCTTCAGCAGAGCGCAGATACCAAATACTGTTCTTCTAGTGTAGCCGTAGTTAGGCCACCACTTCAA
GAACTCTGTAGCACCGCCTACATACCTCGCTCTGCTAATCCTGTTACCAGTGGCTGCTGCCAGTGGCGAT
AAGTCGTGTCTTACCGGGTTGGACTCAAGACGATAGTTACCGGATAAGGCGCAGCGGTCGGGCTGAACGG
GGGGTTCGTGCACACAGCCCAGCTTGGAGCGAACGACCTACACCGAACTGAGATACCTACAGCGTGAGCT
ATGAGAAAGCGCCACGCTTCCCGAAGGGAGAAAGGCGGACAGGTATCCGGTAAGCGGCAGGGTCGGAACA
GGAGAGCGCACGAGGGAGCTTCCAGGGGGAAACGCCTGGTATCTTTATAGTCCTGTCGGGTTTCGCCACC
TCTGACTTGAGCGTCGATTTTTGTGATGCTCGTCAGGGGGGCGGAGCCTATGGAAAAACGCCAGCAACGC
GGCCTTTTTACGGTTCCTGGCCTTTTGCTGGCCTTTTGCTCACATGTTCTTTCCTGCGTTATCCCCTGAT
TCTGTGGATAACCGTATTACCGCCTTTGAGTGAGCTGATACCGCTCGCCGCAGCCGAACGACCGAGCGCA
GCGAGTCAGTGAGCGAGGAAGCGGAAGAGCGCCCAATACGCAAACCGCCTCTCCCCGCGCGTTGGCCGAT
TCATTAATGCAGCTGGCACGACAGGTTTCCCGACTGGAAAGCGGGCAGTGAGCGCAACGCAATTAATGTG
AGTTAGCTTACTCATTAGGCACCCCAGGCTTTACACTTTATGCTTCCGGCTCGTATGTTGTGTGGAATTG
TGAGCGGATAACAATTTCACACAGGAAACAGCTATGACCATGATTACGCCAAGCGCGCAATTAACCCTCA
CTAAAGGGAACAAAAGCTGGAGCTGCAAGCTTAATGTAGTCTTATGCAATACTCTTGTAGTCTTGCAACA
TGGTAACGATGAGTTAGCAACATGCCTTACAAGGAGAGAAAAAGCACCGTGCATGCCGATTGGTGGAAGT
AAGGTGGTACGATCGTGCCTTATTAGGAAGGCAACAGACGGGTCTGACATGGATTGGACGAACCACTGAA
TTGCCGCATTGCAGAGATATTGTATTTAAGTGCCTAGCTCGATACATAAACGGGTCTCTCTGGTTAGACC
AGATCTGAGCCTGGGAGCTCTCTGGCTAACTAGGGAACCCACTGCTTAAGCCTCAATAAAGCTTGCCTTG
AGTGCTTCAAGTAGTGTGTGCCCGTCTGTTGTGTGACTCTGGTAACTAGAGATCCCTCAGACCCTTTTAG
TCAGTGTGGAAAATCTCTAGCAGTGGCGCCCGAACAGGGACTTGAAAGCGAAAGGGAAACCAGAGGAGCT
CTCTCGACGCAGGACTCGGCTTGCTGAAGCGCGCACGGCAAGAGGCGAGGGGCGGCGACTGGTGAGTACG
CCAAAAATTTTGACTAGCGGAGGCTAGAAGGAGAGAGATGGGTGCGAGAGCGTCAGTATTAAGCGGGGGA
GAATTAGATCGCGATGGGAAAAAATTCGGTTAAGGCCAGGGGGAAAGAAAAAATATAAATTAAAACATAT
AGTATGGGCAAGCAGGGAGCTAGAACGATTCGCAGTTAATCCTGGCCTGTTAGAAACATCAGAAGGCTGT
AGACAAATACTGGGACAGCTACAACCATCCCTTCAGACAGGATCAGAAGAACTTAGATCATTATATAATA
CAGTAGCAACCCTCTATTGTGTGCATCAAAGGATAGAGATAAAAGACACCAAGGAAGCTTTAGACAAGAT
AGAGGAAGAGCAAAACAAAAGTAAGACCACCGCACAGCAAGCGGCCGCTGATCTTCAGACCTGGAGGAGG
AGATATGAGGGACAATTGGAGAAGTGAATTATATAAATATAAAGTAGTAAAAATTGAACCATTAGGAGTA
GCACCCACCAAGGCAAAGAGAAGAGTGGTGCAGAGAGAAAAAAGAGCAGTGGGAATAGGAGCTTTGTTCC
TTGGGTTCTTGGGAGCAGCAGGAAGCACTATGGGCGCAGCGTCAATGACGCTGACGGTACAGGCCAGACA
ATTATTGTCTGGTATAGTGCAGCAGCAGAACAATTTGCTGAGGGCTATTGAGGCGCAACAGCATCTGTTG
CAACTCACAGTCTGGGGCATCAAGCAGCTCCAGGCAAGAATCCTGGCTGTGGAAAGATACCTAAAGGATC
AACAGCTCCTGGGGATTTGGGGTTGCTCTGGAAAACTCATTTGCACCACTGCTGTGCCTTGGAATGCTAG
TTGGAGTAATAAATCTCTGGAACAGATTTGGAATCACACGACCTGGATGGAGTGGGACAGAGAAATTAAC
AATTACACAAGCTTAATACACTCCTTAATTGAAGAATCGCAAAACCAGCAAGAAAAGAATGAACAAGAAT
TATTGGAATTAGATAAATGGGCAAGTTTGTGGAATTGGTTTAACATAACAAATTGGCTGTGGTATATAAA
ATTATTCATAATGATAGTAGGAGGCTTGGTAGGTTTAAGAATAGTTTTTGCTGTACTTTCTATAGTGAAT
AGAGTTAGGCAGGGATATTCACCATTATCGTTTCAGACCCACCTCCCAACCCCGAGGGGACCCGACAGGC
CCGAAGGAATAGAAGAAGAAGGTGGAGAGAGAGACAGAGACAGATCCATTCGATTAGTGAACGGATCTCG
ACGGTATCGATCACGAGACTAGCCTCGAGCGGCCGCCCCCTTCACCGAGGGCCTATTTCCCATGATTCCT
TCATATTTGCATATACGATACAAGGCTGTTAGAGAGATAATTGGAATTAATTTGACTGTAAACACAAAGA
TATTAGTACAAAATACGTGACGTAGAAAGTAATAATTTCTTGGGTAGTTTGCAGTTTTAAAATTATGTTT
TAAAATGGACTATCATATGCTTACCGTAACTTGAAAGTATTTCGATTTCTTGGCTTTATATATCTTGTGG
AAAGGACGAAACACCGGGCCAAGCACTTCAAACCTCATCTCGAGATGAGGTTTGAAGTGCTTGGCTTTTT
GAATTCTCGACCTCGAGACAAATGGCAGTATTCATCCACAATTTTAAAAGAAAAGGGGGGATTGGGGGGT
ACAGTGCAGGGGAAAGAATAGTAGACATAATAGCAACAGACATACAAACTAAAGAATTACAAAAACAAAT
TACAAAAATTCAAAATTTTCGGGTTTATTACAGGGACAGCAGAGATCCACTTTGGCCGCGGCTCGAGGGG
G
